>Addgene plasmid #19957 | pcDNA3-myc3-14-3-3 Beta | addgene partial sequence | sequence record 26182 | 19957 with CMV-F
TAGAGAACCCACTGCTTACTGGCTTATCGAAATTAATACGACTCACTATAGGGAGACCCAAGCTATGGAG
CAAAAGCTCATCTCAGAGGAAGATCTGGAATTAGAGCAAAAGCTCATCTCAGAGGAAGATCTGGAATTAG
AGCAAAAGCTCATCTCAGAGGAAGATCTGGAATTCAGGATCCTGGGAATGACAATGGATAAAAGTGAGCT
GGTACAGAAAGCCAAACTCGCTGAGCAGGCTGAGCGCTATGATGATATGGCTGCAGCCATGAAGGCAGTC
ACAGAACAGGGGCATGAACTCTCCAACGAAGAGAGAAATCTGCTCTCTGTTGCCTACAAGAATGTGGTAG
GCGCCCGCCGCTCTTCCTGGCGTGTCATCTCCAGCATTGAGCAGAAAACAGAGAGGAATGAGAAGAAGCA
GCAGATGGGCAAAGAGTACCGTGAGAAGATAGAGGCAGAACTGCAGGACATCTGCAATGATGTTCTGGAG
CTGTTGGACAAATATCTTATTCCCAATGCTACACAACCAGAAAGTAAGGTGTTCTACTTGAAAATGAAAG
GAGATTATTTTAGGTATCTTTCTGAAGTGGCATCTGGAGACAACAAACAAACCACTGTGTCGAACTCCCA
GCAGGCTTACCAGGAAGCATTTGAAATTAGTAAGAAAGAAATGCAGCCTACACACCCAATTCGTCTTGGT
CTGGCACTAAATTTCTCAGTCTTTTACTATGAGATTCTAAACTCTCCTGAAAAGG
