[The description below was written by a language model from this plasmid's Addgene catalogue record.]
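Description:
pcDNA3-myc3-14-3-3 Beta is a mammalian expression plasmid built on pcDNA3-myc3, a derivative of the commercial pcDNA3 backbone (about 5.4 kb without insert) that carries a triple Myc epitope upstream of the cloning site. It is maintained in E. coli as a high-copy plasmid under ampicillin selection, and it provides G418 selection for isolating stably transfected mammalian cells. No feature table accompanies the record, so the promoter and other regulatory elements are not explicitly listed. pcDNA3-type vectors generally drive expression from the CMV immediate-early promoter with a downstream polyadenylation signal. The use of T7 and SP6 as the 5′ and 3′ sequencing primers fits the phage promoter sites that flank the polylinker in that backbone.

The insert is the human 14-3-3 protein beta coding sequence (gene YWHAB), cloned between BamHI and XhoI sites, both of which remain intact and could be used to excise or swap the insert. Because the Myc3 tag sits on the backbone N-terminal to the insert, the expressed product is 14-3-3 beta with three Myc epitopes at its amino terminus. This allows detection by immunoblotting or immunofluorescence and recovery by immunoprecipitation with anti-Myc antibodies, without relying on an isoform-specific 14-3-3 antibody. The insert size is not stated in the record.

The associated publication reports that 14-3-3 beta binds and negatively regulates tuberin, the TSC2 tumour suppressor product. The plasmid is therefore suited to transient or stable overexpression of tagged 14-3-3 beta in mammalian cells for co-immunoprecipitation and functional studies of its binding partners.
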