Addgene plasmid #19957: pcDNA3-myc3-14-3-3 Beta
Depositing lab: Yue Xiong. Depositing organization: University of North Carolina at Chapel Hill. Publication: 14-3-3beta binds to and negatively regulates the tuberous sclerosis complex 2 (TSC2) tumor suppressor gene product, tuberin. Shumway SD, Li Y, Xiong Y. J Biol Chem. 2003 Jan 24. 278(4):2089-92. 10.1074/jbc.C200499200 PubMed 12468542.
Backbone
  Vector backbone: pcDNA3-myc3
  Backbone manufacturer: Invitrogen
  Backbone size w/o insert (bp): 5437
  Vector type: Mammalian Expression
  Selectable markers: G418
Growth in bacteria
  Bacterial resistance: Ampicillin, 100 μg/mL
  Growth temperature: 37°C
  Growth strain: DH5alpha
  Copy number: High Copy
Gene/Insert
  Gene/Insert name: 14-3-3 Protein Beta
  Species: H. sapiens (human)
  Entrez Gene: YWHAB (a.k.a. GW128, HEL-S-1, HS1, KCIP-1, YWHAA)
  Tag / fusion protein: Myc3 (N terminal on backbone)
  Cloning method: Restriction Enzyme; 5′ cloning site BamHI (not destroyed); 3′ cloning site XhoI (not destroyed)
  Sequencing primers: 5′ T7; 3′ SP6
Terms and licenses: Academic/Nonprofit Terms; Industry Terms: Not Available to Industry
How to cite: pcDNA3-myc3-14-3-3 Beta was a gift from Yue Xiong (Addgene plasmid # 19957 ; http://n2t.net/addgene:19957 ; RRID:Addgene_19957)
